>Addgene plasmid #237542 | TDP-43 WT GFP | addgene full sequence | sequence record 471620 | Addgene NGS Result
TAGTTATTAATAGTAATCAATTACGGGGTCATTAGTTCATAGCCCATATATGGAGTTCCGCGTTACATAA
CTTACGGTAAATGGCCCGCCTGGCTGACCGCCCAACGACCCCCGCCCATTGACGTCAATAATGACGTATG
TTCCCATAGTAACGCCAATAGGGACTTTCCATTGACGTCAATGGGTGGAGTATTTACGGTAAACTGCCCA
CTTGGCAGTACATCAAGTGTATCATATGCCAAGTACGCCCCCTATTGACGTCAATGACGGTAAATGGCCC
GCCTGGCATTATGCCCAGTACATGACCTTATGGGACTTTCCTACTTGGCAGTACATCTACGTATTAGTCA
TCGCTATTACCATGGTGATGCGGTTTTGGCAGTACATCAATGGGCGTGGATAGCGGTTTGACTCACGGGG
ATTTCCAAGTCTCCACCCCATTGACGTCAATGGGAGTTTGTTTTGGCACCAAAATCAACGGGACTTTCCA
AAATGTCGTAACAACTCCGCCCCATTGACGCAAATGGGCGGTAGGCGTGTACGGTGGGAGGTCTATATAA
GCAGAGCTGGTTTAGTGAACCGTCAGATCCGCTAGCGCTACCGGTCGCCACCATGGTGAGCAAGGGCGAG
GAGCTGTTCACCGGGGTGGTGCCCATCCTGGTCGAGCTGGACGGCGACGTAAACGGCCACAAGTTCAGCG
TGTCCGGCGAGGGCGAGGGCGATGCCACCTACGGCAAGCTGACCCTGAAGTTCATCTGCACCACCGGCAA
GCTGCCCGTGCCCTGGCCCACCCTCGTGACCACCCTGACCTACGGCGTGCAGTGCTTCAGCCGCTACCCC
GACCACATGAAGCAGCACGACTTCTTCAAGTCCGCCATGCCCGAAGGCTACGTCCAGGAGCGCACCATCT
TCTTCAAGGACGACGGCAACTACAAGACCCGCGCCGAGGTGAAGTTCGAGGGCGACACCCTGGTGAACCG
CATCGAGCTGAAGGGCATCGACTTCAAGGAGGACGGCAACATCCTGGGGCACAAGCTGGAGTACAACTAC
AACAGCCACAACGTCTATATCATGGCCGACAAGCAGAAGAACGGCATCAAGGTGAACTTCAAGATCCGCC
ACAACATCGAGGACGGCAGCGTGCAGCTCGCCGACCACTACCAGCAGAACACCCCCATCGGCGACGGCCC
CGTGCTGCTGCCCGACAACCACTACCTGAGCACCCAGTCCGCCCTGAGCAAAGACCCCAACGAGAAGCGC
GATCACATGGTCCTGCTGGAGTTCGTGACCGCCGCCGGGATCACTCTCGGCATGGACGAGCTGTACAAGT
CCGGACTCAGATCTCGAGCTATGTCTGAATATATTCGGGTAACCGAAGATGAGAACGATGAGCCCATTGA
AATACCATCGGAAGACGATGGGACGGTGCTGCTCTCCACGGTTACAGCCCAGTTTCCAGGGGCGTGTGGG
CTTCGCTACAGGAATCCAGTGTCTCAGTGTATGAGAGGTGTCCGGCTGGTAGAAGGAATTCTGCATGCCC
CAGATGCTGGCTGGGGAAATCTGGTGTATGTTGTCAACTATCCAAAAGATAACAAAAGAAAAATGGATGA
GACAGATGCTTCATCAGCAGTGAAAGTGAAAAGAGCAGTCCAGAAAACATCCGATTTAATAGTGTTGGGT
CTCCCATGGAAAACAACCGAACAGGACCTGAAAGAGTATTTTAGTACCTTTGGAGAAGTTCTTATGGTGC
AGGTCAAGAAAGATCTTAAGACTGGTCATTCAAAGGGGTTTGGCTTTGTTCGTTTTACGGAATATGAAAC
ACAAGTGAAAGTAATGTCACAGCGACATATGATAGATGGACGATGGTGTGACTGCAAACTTCCTAATTCT
AAGCAAAGCCAAGATGAGCCTTTGAGAAGCAGAAAAGTGTTTGTGGGGCGCTGTACAGAGGACATGACTG
AGGATGAGCTGCGGGAGTTCTTCTCTCAGTACGGGGATGTGATGGATGTCTTCATCCCCAAGCCATTCAG
GGCCTTTGCCTTTGTTACATTTGCAGATGATCAGATTGCGCAGTCTCTTTGTGGAGAGGACTTGATCATT
AAAGGAATCAGCGTTCATATATCCAATGCCGAACCTAAGCACAATAGCAATAGACAGTTAGAAAGAAGTG
GAAGATTTGGTGGTAATCCAGGTGGCTTTGGGAATCAGGGTGGATTTGGTAATAGCAGAGGGGGTGGAGC
TGGTTTGGGAAACAATCAAGGTAGTAATATGGGTGGTGGGATGAACTTTGGTGCGTTCAGCATTAATCCA
GCCATGATGGCTGCCGCCCAGGCAGCACTACAGAGCAGTTGGGGTATGATGGGCATGTTAGCCAGCCAGC
AGAACCAGTCAGGCCCATCGGGTAATAACCAAAACCAAGGCAACATGCAGAGGGAGCCAAACCAGGCCTT
CGGTTCTGGAAATAACTCTTATAGTGGCTCTAATTCTGGTGCAGCAATTGGTTGGGGATCAGCATCCAAT
GCAGGGTCGGGCAGTGGTTTTAATGGAGGCTTTGGCTCAAGCATGGATTCTAAGTCTTCTGGCTGGGGAA
TGTAGGGATCCACCGGATCTAGATAACTGATCATAATCAGCCATACCACATTTGTAGAGGTTTTACTTGC
TTTAAAAAACCTCCCACACCTCCCCCTGAACCTGAAACATAAAATGAATGCAATTGTTGTTGTTAACTTG
TTTATTGCAGCTTATAATGGTTACAAATAAAGCAATAGCATCACAAATTTCACAAATAAAGCATTTTTTT
CACTGCATTCTAGTTGTGGTTTGTCCAAACTCATCAATGTATCTTAACGCGTAAATTGTAAGCGTTAATA
TTTTGTTAAAATTCGCGTTAAATTTTTGTTAAATCAGCTCATTTTTTAACCAATAGGCCGAAATCGGCAA
AATCCCTTATAAATCAAAAGAATAGACCGAGATAGGGT
[37 nt withheld, positions 2979-3015]
AAAGAACGTGGACTCCAACGTCAAAGG
[49 nt withheld, positions 3043-3091]
T
[91 nt withheld, positions 3093-3183]
G
[124 nt withheld, positions 3185-3308]
CAGGTGGCACTTTTCGGGGAAATGTGCGCGGAACCCCTATTTGTTTATTTTTCTAAATACATTCAAATAT
GTATCCGCTCATGAGACAATAACCCTGATAAATGCTTCAATAATATTGAAAAAGGAAGAGTCCTGAGGCG
GAAAGAACCAGCTGTGGAATGTGTGTCAGTTAGGGTGTGGAAAGTCCCCAGGCTCCCCAGCAGGCAGAAG
TATGCAAAGCATGCATCTCAATTAGTCAGCAACCAGGTGTGGAAAGTCCCCAGGCTCCCCAGCAGGCAGA
AGTATGCAAAGCATGCATCTCAATTAGTCAGCAACCATAGTCCCGCCCCTAACTCCGCCCATCCCGCCCC
TAACTCCGCCCAGTTCCGCCCATTCTCCGCCCCATGGCTGACTAATTTTTTTTATTTATGCAGAGGCCGA
GGCCGCCTCGGCCTCTGAGCTATTCCAGAAGTAGTGAGGAGGCTTTTTTGGAGGCCTAGGCTTTTGCAAA
GATCGATCAAGAGACAGGATGAGGATCGTTTCGCATGATTGAACAAGATGGATTGCACGCAGGTTCTCCG
GCCGCTTGGGTGGAGAGGCTATTCGGCTATGACTGGGCACAACAGACAATCGGCTGCTCTGATGCCGCCG
TGTTCCGGCTGTCAGCGCAGGGGCGCCCGGTTCTTTTTGTCAAGACCGACCTGTCCGGTGCCCTGAATGA
ACTGCAAGACGAGGCAGCGCGGCTATCGTGGCTGGCCACGACGGGCGTTCCTTGCGCAGCTGTGCTCGAC
GTTGTCACTGAAGCGGGAAGGGACTGGCTGCTATTGGGCGAAGTGCCGGGGCAGGATCTCCTGTCATCTC
ACCTTGCTCCTGCCGAGAAAGTATCCATCATGGCTGATGCAATGCGGCGGCTGCATACGCTTGATCCGGC
TACCTGCCCATTCGACCACCAAGCGAAACATCGCATCGAGCGAGCACGTACTCGGATGGAAGCCGGTCTT
GTCGATCAGGATGATCTGGACGAAGAGCATCAGGGGCTCGCGCCAGCCGAACTGTTCGCCAGGCTCAAGG
CGAGCATGCCCGACGGCGAGGATCTCGTCGTGACCCATGGCGATGCCTGCTTGCCGAATATCATGGTGGA
AAATGGCCGCTTTTCTGGATTCATCGACTGTGGCCGGCTGGGTGTGGCGGACCGCTATCAGGACATAGCG
TTGGCTACCCGTGATATTGCTGAAGAGCTTGGCGGCGAATGGGCTGACCGCTTCCTCGTGCTTTACGGTA
TCGCCGCTCCCGATTCGCAGCGCATCGCCTTCTATCGCCTTCTTGACGAGTTCTTCTGAGCGGGACTCTG
GGGTTCGAAATGACCGACCAAGCGACGCCCAACCTGCCATCACGAGATTTCGATTCCACCGCCGCCTTCT
ATGAAAGGTTGGGCTTCGGAATCGTTTTCCGGGACGCCGGCTGGATGATCCTCCAGCGCGGGGATCTCAT
GCTGGAGTTCTTCGCCCACCCTAGGGGGAGGCTAACTGAAACACGGAAGGAGACAATACCGGAAGGAACC
CGCGCTATGACGGCAATAAAAAGACAGAATAAAACGCACGGTGTTGGGTCGTTTGTTCATAAACGCGGGG
TTCGGTCCCAGGGCTGGCACTCTGTCGATACCCCACCGAGACCCCATTGGGGCCAATACGCCCGCGTTTC
TTCCTTTTCCCCACCCCACCCCCCAAGTTCGGGTGAAGGCCCAGGGCTCGCAGCCAACGTCGGGGCGGCA
GGCCCTGCCATAGCCTCAGGTTACTCATATATACTTTAGATTGATTTAAAACTTCATTTTTAATTTAAAA
GGATCTAGGTGAAGATCCTTTTTGATAATCTCATGACCAAAATCCCTTAACGTGAGTTTTCGTTCCACTG
AGCGTCAGACCCCGTAGAAAAGATCAAAGGATCTTCTTGAGATCCTTTTTTTCTGCGCGTAATCTGCTGC
TTGCAAACAAAAAAACCACCGCTACCAGCGGTGGTTTGTTTGCCGGATCAAGAGCTACCAACTCTTTTTC
CGAAGGTAACTGGCTTCAGCAGAGCGCAGATACCAAATACTGTTCTTCTAGTGTAGCCGTAGTTAGGCCA
CCACTTCAAGAACTCTGTAGCACCGCCTACATACCTCGCTCTGCTAATCCTGTTACCAGTGGCTGCTGCC
AGTGGCGATAAGTCGTGTCTTACCGGGTTGGACTCAAGACGATAGTTACCGGATAAGGCGCAGCGGTCGG
GCTGAACGGGGGGTTCGTGCACACAGCCCAGCTTGGAGCGAACGACCTACACCGAACTGAGATACCTACA
GCGTGAGCTATGAGAAAGCGCCACGCTTCCCGAAGGGAGAAAGGCGGACAGGTATCCGGTAAGCGGCAGG
GTCGGAACAGGAGAGCGCACGAGGGAGCTTCCAGGGGGAAACGCCTGGTATCTTTATAGTCCTGTCGGGT
TTCGCCACCTCTGACTTGAGCGTCGATTTTTGTGATGCTCGTCAGGGGGGCGGAGCCTATGGAAAAACGC
CAGCAACGCGGCCTTTTTACGGTTCCTGGCCTTTTGCTGGCCTTTTGCTCACATGTTCTTTCCTGCGTTA
TCCCCTGATTCTGTGGATAACCGTATTACCGCCATGCAT
Features (pLannotate 1.2.2; 15 found; start..end, strand, type, name):
     61..364     +  enhancer       CMV enhancer: human cytomegalovirus immediate early enhancer
    365..568     +  promoter       CMV promoter: human cytomegalovirus (CMV) immediate early promoter
    613..1329    +  CDS            EGFP: EGFP is a basic (constitutively fluorescent) green fluorescent protein published in 1996, derived from Aequorea victoria. It is reported to be a rapidly-maturing weak dimer with moderate acid sensitivity.
   1330..1350    +  misc_feature   MCS (fragment): multiple cloning site
   1351..2592    +  CDS            TARDBP: TADBP_HUMAN - Also known as TDP43. Experimental evidence at protein level: Swiss-Prot protein existence level 1. RNA-binding protein that is involved in various steps of RNA biogenesis and processing (PubMed:23519609). Preferentially binds, via its two RNA recognition motifs RRM1 and RRM2, to GU-repeats on RNA molecules predominantly localized within long introns and in the 3'UTR of mRNAs (PubMed:23519609, PubMed:24240615, PubMed:24464995). In turn, regulates the splicing of many non-coding and protein-coding RNAs including proteins involved in neuronal survival, as well as mRNAs that encode p
   2618..2702    +  CDS            large T antigen (fragment): large T antigen from SV40 (simian virus 40)
   2725..2846    +  polyA_signal   SV40 poly(A) signal: SV40 polyadenylation signal
   2880..3308    -  rep_origin     f1 ori (sequence partly withheld): f1 bacteriophage origin of replication; arrow indicates direction of (+) strand synthesis
   3335..3439    +  promoter       AmpR promoter: bla
   3441..3798    +  promoter       SV40 promoter: SV40 enhancer and early promoter
   3833..4627    +  CDS            NeoR/KanR: aminoglycoside phosphotransferase from Tn5; aph(3')-II (or nptII); confers resistance to neomycin, kanamycin, and G418 (Geneticin®)
   4648..4800    +  CDS            ble (fragment): BLE_KLEPN - Experimental evidence at protein level: Swiss-Prot protein existence level 1. Binding protein with a strong affinity to the bleomycin family of antibiotics. Binds to CL990; an antimitotic-antibiotic compound. From Klebsiella pneumoniae.
   4859..4906    +  polyA_signal   HSV TK poly(A) signal: herpes simplex virus thymidine kinase polyadenylation signal (Cole and Stacy, 1985)
   4997..5013    -  polyA_signal   bGH poly(A) signal (fragment): bovine growth hormone polyadenylation signal
   5235..5823    +  rep_origin     ori: high-copy-number ColE1/pMB1/pBR322/pUC origin of replication
