[The description below was written by a language model from this plasmid's Addgene catalogue record and pLannotate feature annotations shown in this document.]
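Description:
TDP-43 WT GFP is a mammalian expression plasmid of about 5.9 kb built on the pEGFP-C1 backbone, designed to produce wild-type human TDP-43 (the TARDBP gene product) fused to EGFP. The human cytomegalovirus immediate-early enhancer and promoter drive a single open reading frame in which EGFP comes first, followed by a short remnant of the multiple cloning site acting as a linker, and then the TARDBP coding sequence, so the fluorescent tag sits at the N-terminus of TDP-43. Transcripts are terminated by the SV40 polyadenylation signal. The insert was introduced by restriction cloning, but the record does not state which sites were used.

The plasmid is propagated in E. coli through a high-copy ColE1/pUC-type origin. An f1 phage origin is also present, which allows production of single-stranded DNA. Selection relies on a single Tn5 aminoglycoside phosphotransferase gene (NeoR/KanR) placed behind tandem bacterial (bla) and SV40 early promoters and followed by the HSV TK polyadenylation signal. This arrangement confers kanamycin resistance in bacteria and permits G418 selection of stably transfected mammalian cells. The short large T antigen, ble and bGH poly(A) fragments in the automated annotation look like backbone remnants rather than functional elements.

TDP-43 is an RNA-binding protein that binds GU-rich sequences through two RNA recognition motifs and regulates splicing and other steps of RNA processing; the gene is also known as ALS10. The construct allows constitutive expression and direct fluorescence visualisation of the wild-type protein in transfected mammalian cells. It was deposited in connection with work on TDP-43 toxicity and the long non-coding RNA NEAT1_1 in models of TDP-43 proteinopathy.
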