Addgene plasmid #237542: TDP-43 WT GFP
Purpose: Expression of GFP-tag fused to wild-type TDP-43
Depositing lab: Tatyana Shelkovnikova. Depositing organization: University of Sheffield. Publication: Long non-coding RNA NEAT1_1 ameliorates TDP-43 toxicity in in vivo models of TDP-43 proteinopathy. Matsukawa K, Kukharsky MS, Park SK, Park S, Watanabe N, Iwatsubo T, Hashimoto T, Liebman SW, Shelkovnikova TA. RNA Biol. 2021 Jan 11:1-9. doi: 10.1080/15476286.2020.1860580. PubMed 33427561.
Backbone
  Vector backbone: pEGFP-C1
  Vector type: Mammalian Expression
Growth in bacteria
  Bacterial resistance: Kanamycin, 50 μg/mL
  Growth temperature: 37°C
  Growth strain: DH5alpha
  Copy number: High Copy
Gene/Insert
  Gene/Insert name: GFP-tagged TDP-43 WT
  Species: H. sapiens (human)
  Mutation: wild-type TDP-43
  Entrez Gene: TARDBP (a.k.a. ALS10, TDP-43)
  Promoter: CMV
  Tag / fusion protein: EGFP (N terminal on insert)
  Cloning method: Restriction Enzyme; 5′ cloning site Unknown (unknown if destroyed)
Terms and licenses: Academic/Nonprofit Terms; Industry Terms: Not Available to Industry
How to cite: TDP-43 WT GFP was a gift from Tatyana Shelkovnikova (Addgene plasmid # 237542 ; http://n2t.net/addgene:237542 ; RRID:Addgene_237542)
